>Addgene plasmid #126225 | pGWB14-LYX007 | addgene full sequence | sequence record 246251 | Addgene NGS Result
TCGGTCTTGCCTTGCTCGTCGGTGATGTACTTCACCAGCTCCGCGAAGTCGCTCTTCTTGATGGAGCGCA
TGGGGACGTGCTTGGCAATCACGCGCACCCCCCGGCCGTTTTAGCGGCTAAAAAAGTCATGGCTCTGCCC
TCGGGCGGACCACGCCCATCATGACCTTGCCAAGCTCGTCCTGCTTCTCTTCGATCTTCGCCAGCAGGGC
GAGGATCGTGGCATCACCGAACCGCGCCGTGCGCGGGTCGTCGGTGAGCCAGAGTTTCAGCAGGCCGCCC
AGGCGGCCCAGGTCGCCATTGATGCGGGCCAGCTCGCGGACGTGCTCATAGTCCACGACGCCCGTGATTT
TGTAGCCCTGGCCGACGGCCAGCAGGTAGGCCGACAGGCTCATGCCGGCCGCCGCCGCCTTTTCCTCAAT
CGCTCTTCGTTCGTCTGGAAGGCAGTACACCTTGATAGGTGGGCTGCCCTTCCTGGTTGGCTTGGTTTCA
TCAGCCATCCGCTTGCCCTCATCTGTTACGCCGGCGGTAGCCGGCCAGCCTCGCAGAGCAGGATTCCCGT
TGAGCACCGCCAGGTGCGAATAAGGGACAGTGAAGAAGGAACACCCGCTCGCGGGTGGGCCTACTTCACC
TATCCTGCCCGGCTGACGCCGTTGGATACACCAAGGAAAGTCTACACGAACCCTTTGGCAAAATCCTGTA
TATCGTGCGAAAAAGGATGGATATACCGAAAAAATCGCTATAATGACCCCGAAGCAGGGTTATGCAGCGG
AAAAGCGCCACGCTTCCCGAAGGGAGAAAGGCGGACAGGTATCCGGTAAGCGGCAGGGTCGGAACAGGAG
AGCGCACGAGGGAGCTTCCAGGGGGAAACGCCTGGTATCTTTATAGTCCTGTCGGGTTTCGCCACCTCTG
ACTTGAGCGTCGATTTTTGTGATGCTCGTCAGGGGGGCGGAGCCTATGGAAAAACGCCAGCAACGCGGCC
TTTTTACGGTTCCTGGCCTTTTGCTGGCCTTTTGCTCACATGTTCTTTCCTGCGTTATCCCCTGATTCTG
TGGATAACCGTATTACCGCCTTTGAGTGAGCTGATACCGCTCGCCGCAGCCGAACGACCGAGCGCAGCGA
GTCAGTGAGCGAGGAAGCGGAAGAGCGCCAGAAGGCCGCCAGAGAGGCCGAGCGCGGCCGTGAGGCTTGG
ACGCTAGGGCAGGGCATGAAAAAGCCCGTAGCGGGCTGCTACGGGCGTCTGACGCGGTGGAAAGGGGGAG
GGGATGTTGTCTACATGGCTCTGCTGTAGTGAGTGGGTTGCGCTCCGGCAGCGGTCCTGATCAATCGTCA
CCCTTTCTCGGTCCTTCAACGTTCCTGACAACGAGCCTCCTTTTCGCCAATCCATCGACAATCACCGCGA
GTCCCTGCTCGAACGCTGCGTCCGGACCGGCTTCGTCGAAGGCGTCTATCGCGGCCCGCAACAGCGGCGA
GAGCGGAGCCTGTTCAACGGTGCCGCCGCGCTCGCCGGCATCGCTGTCGCCGGCCTGCTCCTCAAGCACG
GCCCCAACAGTGAAGTAGCTGATTGTCATCAGCGCATTGACGGCGTCCCCGGCCGAAAAACCCGCCTCGC
AGAGGAAGCGAAGCTGCGCGTCGGCCGTTTCCATCTGCGGTGCGCCCGGTCGCGTGCCGGCATGGATGCG
CGCGCCATCGCGGTAGGCGAGCAGCGCCTGCCTGAAGCTGCGGGCATTCCCGATCAGAAATGAGCGCCAG
TCGTCGTCGGCTCTCGGCACCGAATGCGTATGATTCTCCGCCAGCATGGCTTCGGCCAGTGCGTCGAGCA
GCGCCCGCTTGTTCCTGAAGTGCCAGTAAAGCGCCGGCTGCTGAACCCCCAACCGTTCCGCCAGTTTGCG
TGTCGTCAGACCGTCTACGCCGACCTCGTTCAACAGGTCCAGGGCGGCACGGATCACTGTATTCGGCTGC
AACTTTGTCATGCTTGACACTTTATCACTGATAAACATAATATGTCCACCAACTTATCAGTGATAAAGAA
TCCGCGCGTTCAATCGGACCAGCGGAGGCTGGTCCGGAGGCCAGACGTGAAACCCAACATACCCCTGATC
GTAATTCTGAGCACTGTCGCGCTCGACGCTGTCGGCATCGGCCTGATTATGCCGGTGCTGCCGGGCCTCC
TGCGCGATCTGGTTCACTCGAACGACGTCACCGCCCACTATGGCATTCTGCTGGCGCTGTATGCGTTGGT
GCAATTTGCCTGCGCACCTGTGCTGGGCGCGCTGTCGGATCGTTTCGGGCGGCGGCCAATCTTGCTCGTC
TCGCTGGCCGGCGCCAGATCTGGGGAACCCTGTGGTTGGCATGCACATACAAATGGACGAACGGATAAAC
CTTTTCACGCCCTTTTAAATATCCGATTATTCTAATAAACGCTCTTTTCTCTTAGGTTTACCCGCCAATA
TATCCTGTCAAACACTGATAGTTTAAACGTTGCGATTAAGAATTCGAGCTCGGTACCCCCCTACTCCAAA
AATGTCAAAGATACAGTCTCAGAAGACCAAAGGGCTATTGAGACTTTTCAACAAAGGGTAATTTCGGGAA
ACCTCCTCGGATTCCATTGCCCAGCTATCTGTCACTTCATCGAAAGGACAGTAGAAAAGGAAGGTGGCTC
CTACAAATGCCATCATTGCGATAAAGGAAAGGCTATCATTCAAGATGCCTCTGCCGACAGTGGTCCCAAA
GATGGACCCCCACCCACGAGGAGCATCGTGGAAAAAGAAGACGTTCCAACCACGTCTTCAAAGCAAGTGG
ATTGATGTGACATCTCCACTGACGTAAGGGATGACGCACAATCCCACTATCCTTCGCAAGACCCTTCCTC
TATATAAGGAAGTTCATTTCATTTGGAGAGGACAGCCCAAGCTTCGACTCTAGAGGATCCCCTTAAATCG
ATATGGAACGAGCTATACAAGGAAACGACGCTAGGGAACAAGCTAACAGTGAACGTTGGGATGGAGGATC
AGGAGGTACCACTTCTCCCTTCAAACTTCCTGACGAAAGTCCGAGTTGGACTGAGTGGCGGCTACATAAC
GATGAGACGAATTCGAATCAAGATAATCCCCTTGGTTTCAAGGAAAGCTGGGGTTTCGGGAAAGTTGTAT
TTAAGAGATATCTCAGATACGACAGGACGGAAGCTTCACTGCACAGAGTCCTTGGATCTTGGACGGGAGA
TTCGGTTAACTATGCAGCATCTCGATTTTTCGGTTTCGACCAGATCGGATGTACCTATAGTATTCGGTTT
CGAGGAGTTAGTATCACCGTTTCTGGAGGGTCTCGAACTCTTCAGCATCTCTGTGAGATGGCAATTCGGT
CTAAGCAAGAACTGCTACAGCTTGCCCCAATCGAAGTGGAAAGTAATGTATCAAGAGGATGCCCTGAAGG
TACTCAAACCTTCGAAAAAGAAAGCGAGTAAGTCGAGGGCGAGCTCGAATTCGGTACGCTGAAATCACCA
GTCTCTCTCTACAAATCTATCTCTCTCTATTTTCTCCATAAATAATGTGTGAGTAGTTTCCCGATAAGGG
AAATTAGGGTTCTTATAGGGTTTCGCTCATGTGTTGAGCATATAAGAAACCCTTAGTATGTATTTGTATT
TGTAAAATACTTCTATCAATAAAATTTCTAATTCCTAAAACCAAAATCCAGTACTAAAATCCAGATCTCC
CTGCAGGTCCCCAGATTAGCCTTTTCAATTTCAGAAAGAATGCTAACCCACAGATGGTTAGAGAGGCTTA
CGCAGCAGGTCTCATCAAGACGATCTACCCGAGCAATAATCTCCAGGAAATCAAATACCTTCCCAAGAAG
GTTAAAGATGCAGTCAAAAGATTCAGGACTAACTGCATCAAGAACACAGAGAAAGATATATTTCTCAAGA
TCAGAAGTACTATTCCAGTATGGACGATTCAAGGCTTGCTTCACAAACCAAGGCAAGTAATAGAGATTGG
AGTCTCTAAAAAGGTAGTTCCCACTGAATCAAAGGCCATGGAGTCAAAGATTCAAATAGAGGACCTAACA
GAACTCGCCGTAAAGACTGGCGAACAGTTCATACAGAGTCTCTTACGACTCAATGACAAGAAGAAAATCT
TCGTCAACATGGTGGAGCACGACACACTTGTCTACTCCAAAAATATCAAAGATACAGTCTCAGAAGACCA
AAGGGCAATTGAGACTTTTCAACAAAGGGTAATATCCGGAAACCTCCTCGGATTCCATTGCCCAGCTATC
TGTCACTTTATTGTGAAGATAGTGGAAAAGGAAGGTGGCTCCTACAAATGCCATCATTGCGATAAAGGAA
AGGCCATCGTTGAAGATGCCTCTGCCGACAGTGGTCCCAAAGATGGACCCCCACCCACGAGGAGCATCGT
GGAAAAAGAAGACGTTCCAACCACGTCTTCAAAGCAAGTGGATTGATGTGATATCTCCACTGACGTAAGG
GATGACGCACAATCCCACTATCCTTCGCAAGACCCTTCCTCTATATAAGGAAGTTCATTTCATTTGGAGA
GAACACGGGGGACTCTAGAGTTATCAACAAGTTTGTACAAAAAAGCAGGCTCCACCACTAGTATGGCAGC
AGCTATAGACATATACAGTAACGACAGTTCAGTTTTTTCAGATCCTTTATCAGAAGAATTAATGAAAGCA
CTTGAACCTTTTATGAAAGGTGCTTCTTGTTCTTCTTCTATTTCTCCTTCTCTTTCTCCATGTTCTTCTT
CTTCACCTTCAACATCTTCTTCTTCTTCTTCTTTCTATCCTTTTGGTGAGCCCAATTTGTATACTGATTT
CTGTACAATCCCATCTTTGAGTTTTAACCCTATGGGCCATGTAGCTGAAACAGGTTCAATTGGACTTAAC
CATCTTACCCCTTCTCAGATCTTCCAAATCCAAGCCCAGATCGAATTCCAAAACCAACAACAACAACAAC
AACAACAACTTTTACTACAACAACAACAGAGCTTAGGTTTATTACCAACAACTCCAACATATTCTAAGAA
TTTGAATTCAATGAACTATCTTGGTCTTAAACCAGTCCCAATGAAGCAAAGTGGTGGTGCTATACAGAAG
GCTACAAAGCTTTATAGAGGAGTGAGACAACGTCATTGGGGTAAATGGGTAGCTGAAATTAGACTTCCTA
AGAATAGAACTAGGCTTTGGCTTGGCACTTTTGATACAGCTGAAGAAGCTGCTTTGGCTTATGACAAAGC
TGCTTATAAGCTAAGAGGAGAGTTTGCTAGGCTTAATTTTCCACATCTAAGGCATCAATTAAACAATGAA
TTATCTGATTTTAAGCCTTTGCATTCCTCTGTTGATGCTAAACTTCAAGCCATTTGCCAAAACCTAGCAA
ATTCTGATGGCTTGTCTTGTAATAATAATACTGATTCCAAGCCAAGAAAGTCCAAAAAAGCAGCATCCAA
ATTGGATGCGGTCCAAGATTGTCCAGAAAATGTTAGTGTCAAGATTGAGGCCACGTCGTCGTGTTCTCCT
ACACCGTCCGAGGAATCATCATCATCGCCTGAGTCTGATATTACTTTCCTGGATTTCATTGAGCCTTCAT
TTGATGAATCAGAAAACTTCTTTTTACCAAAGTATCCATCAGTGGAGATTGATTGGGCAGCTCTTCCCGG
GGACCCAGCTTTCTTGTACAAAGTGGTTGATAACAGCGGGTTAATTAACATCTTTTACCCATACGATGTT
CCTGACTATGCGGGCTATCCCTATGACGTCCCGGACTATGCAGGATCCTATCCATATGACGTTCCAGATT
ACGCTGCTCAGTGCAGCGCTTAGAGCTCGAATTTCCCCGATCGTTCAAACATTTGGCAATAAAGTTTCTT
AAGATTGAATCCTGTTGCCGGTCTTGCGATGATTATCATATAATTTCTGTTGAATTACGTTAAGCATGTA
ATAATTAACATGTAATGCATGACGTTATTTATGAGATGGGTTTTTATGATTAGAGTCCCGCAATTATACA
TTTAATACGCGATAGAAAACAAAATATAGCGCGCAAACTAGGATAAATTATCGCGCGCGGTGTCATCTAT
GTTACTAGATCGGGAATTAGCTTCATCAACGCAAGACATGCGCACGACCGTCTGACAGGAGAGGAATTTC
CGACGAGCACAGAAAGGACTTGCTCTTGGACGTAGGCCTATTTCTCAGGCACATGTATCAAGTGTTCGGA
CGTGGGTTTTCGATGGTGTATCAGCCGCCGCCAACTGGGAGATGAGGAGGCTTTCTTGGGGGGCAGTCAG
CAGTTCATTTCACAAGACAGAGGAACTTGTAAGGAGATGCACTGATTTATCTTGGCGCAAACCAGCAGGA
CGAATTAGTGGGAATAGCCCGCGAATATCTAAGTTATGCCTGTCGGCATGAGCAGAAACTTCCAATTCGA
AACAGTTTGGAGAGGTTGTTTTTGGGCATACCTTTTGTTAGTCAGCCTCTCGATTGCTCATCGTCATTAC
ACAGTACCGAAGTTTGATCGATCTAGTAACATAGATGACACCGCGCGCGATAATTTATCCTAGTTTGCGC
GCTATATTTTGTTTTCTATCGCGTATTAAATGTATAATTGCGGGACTCTAATCATAAAAACCCATCTCAT
AAATAACGTCATGCATTACATGTTAATTATTACATGCTTAACGTAATTCAACAGAAATTATATGATAATC
ATCGCAAGACCGGCAACAGGATTCAATCTTAAGAAACTTTATTGCCAAATGTTTGAACGATCTGCTTCGA
CGCACTCCTTCTTTACTCCACCATCTCGTCCTTATTGAAAACGTGGGTAGCACCAAAACGAATCAAGTCG
CTGGAACTGAAGTTACCAATCACGCTGGATGATTTGCCAGTTGGATTAATCTTGCCTTTCCCCGCATGAA
TAATATTGATGAATGCATGCGTGAGGGGTATTTCGATTTTGGCAATAGCTGCAATTGCCGCGACATCCTC
CAACGAGCATAATTCTTCAGAAAAATAGCGATGTTCCATGTTGTCAGGGCATGCATGATGCACGTTATGA
GGTGACGGTGCTAGGCAGTATTCCCTCAAAGTTTCATAGTCAGTATCATATTCATCATTGCATTCCTGCA
AGAGAGAATTGAGACGCAATCCACACGCTGCGGCAACCTTCCGGCGTTCGTGGTCTATTTGCTCTTGGAC
GTTGCAAACGTAAGTGTTGGATCCCGGTCGGCATCTACTCTATTCCTTTGCCCTCGGACGAGTGCTGGGG
CGTCGGTTTCCACTATCGGCGAGTACTTCTACACAGCCATCGGTCCAGACGGCCGCGCTTCTGCGGGCGA
TTTGTGTACGCCCGACAGTCCCGGCTCCGGATCGGACGATTGCGTCGCATCGACCCTGCGCCCAAGCTGC
ATCATCGAAATTGCCGTCAACCAAGCTCTGATAGAGTTGGTCAAGACCAATGCGGAGCATATACGCCCGG
AGCCGCGGCGATCCTGCAAGCTCCGGATGCCTCCGCTCGAAGTAGCGCGTCTGCTGCTCCATACAAGCCA
ACCACGGCCTCCAGAAGAAGATGTTGGCGACCTCGTATTGGGAATCCCCGAACATCGCCTCGCTCCAGTC
AATGACCGCTGTTATGCGGCCATTGTCCGTCAGGACATTGTTGGAGCCGAAATCCGCGTGCACGAGGTGC
CGGACTTCGGGGCAGTCCTCGGCCCAAAGCATCAGCTCATCGAGAGCCTGCGCGACGGACGCACTGACGG
TGTCGTCCATCACAGTTTGCCAGTGATACACATGGGGATCAGCAATCGCGCATATGAAATCACGCCATGT
AGTGTATTGACCGATTCCTTGCGGTCCGAATGGGCCGAACCCGCTCGTCTGGCTAAGATCGGCCGCAGCG
ATCGCATCCATGGCCTCCGCGACCGGCTGCAGAACAGCGGGCAGTTCGGTTTCAGGCAGGTCTTGCAACG
TGACACCCTGTGCACGGCGGGAGATGCAATAGGTCAGGCTCTCGCTGAATTCCCCAATGTCAAGCACTTC
CGGAATCGGGAGCGCGGCCGATGCAAAGTGCCGATAAACATAACGATCTTTGTAGAAACCATCGGCGCAG
CTATTTACCCGCAGGACATATCCACGCCCTCCTACATCGAAGCTGAAAGCACGAGATTCTTCGCCCTCCG
AGAGCTGCATCAGGTCGGAGACGCTGTCGAACTTTTCGATCAGAAACTTCTCGACAGACGTCGCGGTGAG
TTCAGGCTTTTTCATATCGGGGTCGTCCTCTCCAAATGAAATGAACTTCCTTATATAGAGGAAGGGTCTT
GCGAAGGATAGTGGGATTGTGCGTCATCCCTTACGTCAGTGGAGATATCACATCAATCCACTTGCTTTGA
AGACGTGGTTGGAACGTCTTCTTTTTCCACGATGCTCCTCGTGGGTGGGGGTCCATCTTTGGGACCACTG
TCGGCAGAGGCATCTTGAACGATAGCCTTTCCTTTATCGCAATGATGGCATTTGTAGGTGCCACCTTCCT
TTTCTACTGTCCTTTTGATGAAGTGACAGATAGCTGGGCAATGGAATCCGAGGAGGTTTCCCGATATTAC
CCTTTGTTGAAAAGTCTCAATAGCCCTTTGGTCTTCTGAGACTGTATCTTTGATATTCTTGGAGTAGACG
AGAGTGTCGTGCTCCACCATGTTGACGGATCTCTAGGACGCGTCGACGCGTCGACGCGTCGACGCGTCGA
CGCGTCCTAGAAGCTAATTCACTGGCCGTCGTTTTACAACGTCGTGACTGGGAAAACCCTGGCGTTACCC
AACTTAATCGCCTTGCAGCACATCCCCCTTTCGCCAGCTGGCGTAATAGCGAAGAGGCCCGCACCGATCG
CCCTTCCCAACAGTTGCGCAGCCTGAATG
[44 nt withheld, positions 8920-8963]
C
[141 nt withheld, positions 8965-9105]
CCTTTGACGTTGGAGTCCACGTTCTTT
[37 nt withheld, positions 9133-9169]
ACCCTATCTCGGGCTATTCTTTTGATTTATAAGGGATTTTGCCGATTTCGGAACCACCATCAAACAGGAT
TTTCGCCTGCTGGGGCAAACCAGCGTGGACCGCTTGCTGCAACTCTCTCAGGGCCAGGCGGTGAAGGGCA
ATCAGCTGTTGCCCGTCTCACTGGTGAAAAGAAAAACCACCCCAGTACATTAAAAACGTCCGCAATGTGT
TATTAAGTTGTCTAAGCGTCAATTTGTTTACACCACAATATATCCTGCCACCAGCCAGCCAACAGCTCCC
CGACCGGCAGCTCGGCACAAAATCACCACTCGATACAGGCAGCCCATCAGTCCGGGACGGCGTCAGCGGG
AGAGCCGTTGTAAGGCGGCAGACTTTGCTCATGTTACCGATGCTATTCGGAAGAACGGCAACTAAGCTGC
CGGGTTTGAAACACGGATGATCTCGCGGAGGGTAGCATGTTGATTGTAACGATGACAGAGCGTTGCTGCC
TGTGATCAAATATCATCTCCCTCGCAGAGATCCGAATTATCAGCCTTCTTATTCATTTCTCGCTTAACCG
TGACAGGCTGTCGATCTTGAGAACTATGCCGACATAATAGGAAATCGCTGGATAAAGCCGCTGAGGAAGC
TGAGTGGCGCTATTTCTTTAGAAGTGAACGTTGACGATATCAACTCCCCTATCCATTGCTCACCGAATGG
TACAGGTCGGGGACCCGAAGTTCCGACTGTCGGCCTGATGCATCCCCGGCTGATCGACCCCAGATCTGGG
GCTGAGAAAGCCCAGTAAGGAAACAACTGTAGGTTCGAGTCGCGAGATCCCCCGGAACCAAAGGAAGTAG
GTTAAACCCGCTCCGATCAGGCCGAGCCACGCCAGGCCGAGAACATTGGTTCCTGTAGGCATCGGGATTG
GCGGATCAAACACTAAAGCTACTGGAACGAGCAGAAGTCCTCCGGCCGCCAGTTGCCAGGCGGTAAAGGT
GAGCAGAGGCACGGGAGGTTGCCACTTGCGGGTCAGCACGGTTCCGAACGCCATGGAAACCGCCCCCGCC
AGGCCCGCTGCGACGCCGACAGGATCTAGCGCTGCGTTTGGTGTCAACACCAACAGCGCCACGCCCGCAG
TTCCGCAAATAGCCCCCAGGACCGCCATCAATCGTATCGGGCTACCTAGCAGAGCGGCAGAGATGAACAC
GACCATCAGCGGCTGCACAGCGCCTACCGTCGCCGCGACCCCGCCCGGCAGGCGGTAGACCGAAATAAAC
AACAAGCTCCAGAATAGCGAAATATTAAGTGCGCCGAGGATGAAGATGCGCATCCACCAGATTCCCGTTG
GAATCTGTCGGACGATCATCACGAGCAATAAACCCGCCGGCAACGCCCGCAGCAGCATACCGGCGACCCC
TCGGCCTCGCTGTTCGGGCTCCACGAAAACGCCGGACAGATGCGCCTTGTGAGCGTCCTTGGGGCCGTCC
TCCTGTTTGAAGACCGACAGCCCAATGATCTCGCCGTCGATGTAGGCGCCGAATGCCACGGCATCTCGCA
ACCGTTCAGCGAACGCCTCCATGGGCTTTTTCTCCTCGTGCTCGTAAACGGACCCGAACATCTCTGGAGC
TTTCTTCAGGGCCGACAATCGGATCTCGCGGAAATCCTGCACGTCGGCCGCTCCAAGCCGTCGAATCTGA
GCCTTAATCACAATTGTCAATTTTAATCCTCTGTTTATCGGCAGTTCGTAGAGCGCGCCGTGCGTCCCGA
GCGATACTGAGCGAAGCAAGTGCGTCGAGCAGTGCCCGCTTGTTCCTGAAATGCCAGTAAAGCGCTGGCT
GCTGAACCCCCAGCCGGAACTGACCCCACAAGGCCCTAGCGTTTGCAATGCACCAGGTCATCATTGACCC
AGGCGTGTTCCACCAGGCCGCTGCCTCGCAACTCTTCGCAGGCTTCGCCGACCTGCTCGCGCCACTTCTT
CACGCGGGTGGAATCCGATCCGCACATGAGGCGGAAGGTTTCCAGCTTGAGCGGGTACGGCTCCCGGTGC
GAGCTGAAATAGTCGAACATCCGTCGGGCCGTCGGCGACAGCTTGCGGTACTTCTCCCATATGAATTTCG
TGTAGTGGTCGCCAGCAAACAGCACGACGATTTCCTCGTCGATCAGGACCTGGCAACGGGACGTTTTCTT
GCCACGGTCCAGGACGCGGAAGCGGTGCAGCAGCGACACCGATTCCAGGTGCCCAACGCGGTCGGACGTG
AAGCCCATCGCCGTCGCCTGTAGGCGCGACAGGCATTCCTCGGCCTTCGTGTAATACCGGCCATTGATCG
ACCAGCCCAGGTCCTGGCAAAGCTCGTAGAACGTGAAGGTGATCGGCTCGCCGATAGGGGTGCGCTTCGC
GTACTCCAACACCTGCTGCCACACCAGTTCGTCATCGTCGGCCCGCAGCTCGACGCCGGTGTAGGTGATC
TTCACGTCCTTGTTGACGTGGAAAATGACCTTGTTTTGCAGCGCCTCGCGCGGGATTTTCTTGTTGCGCG
TGGTGAACAGGGCAGAGCGGGCCGTGTCGTTTGGCATCGCTCGCATCGTGTCCGGCCACGGCGCAATATC
GAACAAGGAAAGCTGCATTTCCTTGATCTGCTGCTTCGTGTGTTTCAGCAACGCGGCCTGCTTGGCCTCG
CTGACCTGTTTTGCCAGGTCCTCGCCGGCGGTTTTTCGCTTCTTGGTCGTCATAGTTCCTCGCGTGTCGA
TGGTCATCGACTTCGCCAAACCTGCCGCCTCCTGTTCGAGACGACGCGAACGCTCCACGGCGGCCGATGG
CGCGGGCAGGGCAGGGGGAGCCAGTTGCACGCTGTCGCGCTCGATCTTGGCCGTAGCTTGCTGGACCATC
GAGCCGACGGACTGGAAGGTTTCGCGGGGCGCACGCATGACGGTGCGGCTTGCGATGGTTTCGGCATCCT
CGGCGGAAAACCCCGCGTCGATCAGTTCTTGCCTGTATGCCTTCCGGTCAAACGTCCGATTCATTCACCC
TCCTTGCGGGATTGCCCCGACTCACGCCGGGGCAATGTGCCCTTATTCCTGATTTGACCCGCCTGGTGCC
TTGGTGTCCAGATAATCCACCTTATCGGCAATGAAGTCGGTCCCGTAGACCGTCTGGCCGTCCTTCTCGT
ACTTGGTATTCCGAATCTTGCCCTGCACGAATACCAGCGACCCCTTGCCCAAATACTTGCCGTGGGCCTC
GGCCTGAGAGCCAAAACACTTGATGCGGAAGAAGTCGGTGCGCTCCTGCTTGTCGCCGGCATCGTTGCGC
CACATCTAGGTACTAAAACAATTCATCCAGTAAAATATAATATTTTATTTTCTCCCAATCAGGCTTGATC
CCCAGTAAGTCAAAAAATAGCTCGACATACTGTTCTTCCCCGATATCCTCCCTGATCGACCGGACGCAGA
AGGCAATGTCATACCACTTGTCCGCCCTGCCGCTTCTCCCAAGATCAATAAAGCCACTTACTTTGCCATC
TTTCACAAAGATGTTGCTGTCTCCCAGGTCGCCGTGGGAAAAGACAAGTTCCTCTTCGGGCTTTTCCGTC
TTTAAAAAATCATACAGCTCGCGCGGATCTTTAAATGGAGTGTCTTCTTCCCAGTTTTCGCAATCCACAT
CGGCCAGATCGTTATTCAGTAAGTAATCCAATTCGGCTAAGCGGCTGTCTAAGCTATTCGTATAGGGACA
ATCCGATATGTCGATGGAGTGAAAGAGCCTGATGCACTCCGCATACAGCTCGATAATCTTTTCAGGGCTT
TGTTCATCTTCATACTCTTCCGAGCAAAGGACGCCATCGGCCTCACTCATGAGCAGATTGCTCCAGCCAT
CATGCCGTTCAAAGTGCAGGACCTTTGGAACAGGCAGCTTTCCTTCCAGCCATAGCATCATGTCCTTTTC
CCGTTCCACATCATAGGTGGTCCCTTTATACCGGCTGTCCGTCATTTTTAAATATAGGTTTTCATTTTCT
CCCACCAGCTTATATACCTTAGCAGGAGACATTCCTTCCGTATCTTTTACGCAGCGGTATTTTTCGATCA
GTTTTTTCAATTCCGGTGATATTCTCATTTTAGCCATTTATTATTTCCTTCCTCTTTTCTACAGTATTTA
AAGATACCCCAAGAAGCTAATTATAACAAGACGAACTCCAATTCACTGTTCCTTGCATTCTAAAACCTTA
AATACCAGAAAACAGCTTTTTCAAAGTTGTTTTCAAAGTTGGCGTATAACATAGTATCGACGGAGCCGAT
TTTGAAACCACAATTATGGGTGATGCTGCCAACTTACTGATTTAGTGTATGATGGTGTTTTTGAGGTGCT
CCAGTGGCTTCTGTTTCTATCAGCTGTCCCTCCTGTTCAGCTACTGACGGGGTGGTGCGTAACGGCAAAA
GCACCGCCGGACATCAGCGCTATCTCTGCTCTCACTGCCGTAAAACATGGCAACTGCAGTTCACTTACAC
CGCTTCTCAACCCGGTACGCACCAGAAAATCATTGATATGGCCATGAATGGCGTTGGATGCCGGGCAACA
GCCCGCATTATGGGCGTTGGCCTCAACACGATTTTACGTCACTTAAAAAACTCAGGCCGCAGTCGGTAAC
CTCGCGCATACAGCCGGGCAGTGACGTCATCGTCTGCGCGGAAATGGACGAACAGTGGGGCTATGTCGGG
GCTAAATCGCGCCAGCGCTGGCTGTTTTACGCGTATGACAGTCTCCGGAAGACGGTTGTTGCGCACGTAT
TCGGTGAACGCACTATGGCGACGCTGGGGCGTCTTATGAGCCTGCTGTCACCCTTTGACGTGGTGATATG
GATGACGGATGGCTGGCCGCTGTATGAATCCCGCCTGAAGGGAAAGCTGCACGTAATCAGCAAGCGATAT
ACGCAGCGAATTGAGCGGCATAACCTGAATCTGAGGCAGCACCTGGCACGGCTGGGACGGAAGTCGCTGT
CGTTCTCAAAATCGGTGGAGCTGCATGACAAAGTCATCGGGCATTATCTGAACATAAAACACTATCAATA
AGTTGGAGTCATTACCCAATTATGATAGAATTTACAAGCTATAAGGTTATTGTCCTGGGTTTCAAGCATT
AGTCCATGCAAGTTTTTATGCTTTGCCCATTCTATAGATATATTGATAAGCGCGCTGCCTATGCCTTGCC
CCCTGAAATCCTTACATACGGCGATATCTTCTATATAAAAGATATATTATCTTATCAGTATTGTCAATAT
ATTCAAGGCAATCTGCCTCCTCATCCTCTTCATCCTCTTCGTCTTGGTAGCTTTTTAAATATGGCGCTTC
ATAGAGTAATTCTGTAAAGGTCCAATTCTCGTTTTCATACCTCGGTATAATCTTACCTATCACCTCAAAT
GGTTCGCTGGGTTTATCGCACCCCCGAACACGAGCACGGCACCCGCGACCACTATGCCAAGAATGCCCAA
GGTAAAAATTGCCGGCCCCGCCATGAAGTCCGTGAATGCCCCGACGGCCGAAGTGAAGGGCAGGCCGCCA
CCCAGGCCGCCGCCCTCACTGCCCGGCACCTGGTCGCTGAATGTCGATGCCAGCACCTGCGGCACGTCAA
TGCTTCCGGGCGTCGCGCTCGGGCTGATCGCCCATCCCGTTACTGCCCCGATCCCGGCAATGGCAAGGAC
TGCCAGCGCTGCCATTTTTGGGGTGAGGCCGTTCGCGGCCGAGGGGCGCAGCCCCTGGGGGGATGGGAGG
CCCGCGTTAGCGGGCCGGGAGGGTTCGAGAAGGGGGGGCACCCCCCTTCGGCGTGCGCGGTCACGCGCAC
AGGGCGCAGCCCTGGTTAAAAACAAGGTTTATAAATATTGGTTTAAAAGCAGGTTAAAAGACAGGTTAGC
GGTGGCCGAAAAACGGGCGGAAACCCTTGCAAATGCTGGATTTTCTGCCTGTGGACAGCCCCTCAAATGT
CAATAGGTGCGCCCCTCATCTGTCAGCACTCTGCCCCTCAAGTGTCAAGGATCGCGCCCCTCATCTGTCA
GTAGTCGCGCCCCTCAAGTGTCAATACCGCAGGGCACTTATCCCCAGGCTTGTCCACATCATCTGTGGGA
AACTCGCGTAAAATCAGGCGTTTTCGCCGATTTGCGAGGCTGGCCAGCTCCACGTCGCCGGCCGAAATCG
AGCCTGCCCCTCATCTGTCAACGCCGCGCCGGGTGAGTCGGCCCCTCAAGTGTCAACGTCCGCCCCTCAT
CTGTCAGTGAGGGCCAAGTTTTCCGCGAGGTATCCACAACGCCGGCGGCCGCGGTGTCTCGCACACGGCT
TCGACGGCGTTTCTGGCGCGTTTGCAGGGCCATAGACGGCCGCCAGCCCAGCGGCGAGGGCAACCAGCCC
GGTGAGCGTCGGAAAGGCGC
Features (pLannotate 1.2.2; 36 found; start..end, strand, type, name):
      3..89      -  CDS            traI (fragment): TRAI6_ECOLX - Experimental evidence at protein level: Swiss-Prot protein existence level 1. The initiation process of transfer DNA synthesis requires the interaction of at least three plasmid-specific components (TraH, I, and J) at the transfer origin resulting in the assembly of a specialised nucleoprotein complex - the relaxosome. Site- and strand-specific cleavage at the transfer origin is dependent on TraI and TraJ. From Escherichia coli.
    127..498     -  CDS            traJ: oriT-recognizing protein; traJ
    531..640     -  oriT           oriT: incP origin of transfer
    772..962     +  rep_origin     ori (fragment): high-copy-number ColE1/pMB1/pBR322/pUC origin of replication
   1321..1971    -  CDS            TetR: tetracycline resistance regulatory protein; tetR
   2077..2326    +  CDS            TcR (fragment): tetracycline efflux protein; tetA; confers resistance to tetracycline
   2436..2460    -  misc_feature   RB T-DNA repeat: right border repeat from nopaline C58 T-DNA
   2490..2508    +  misc_feature   MCS (fragment): pUC18/19 multiple cloning site
   2559..2904    +  promoter       CaMV 35S promoter: strong constitutive promoter from cauliflower mosaic virus
   2856..2902    +  promoter       minimal CaMV 35S promoter: minimal 35S promoter from cauliflower mosaic virus
   2914..2932    -  misc_feature   MCS (fragment): pUC18/19 multiple cloning site
   2943..3458    +  CDS            P19_TBSVC: Experimental evidence at protein level: Swiss-Prot protein existence level 1. Acts as a suppressor of RNA-mediated gene silencing, also known as post-transcriptional gene silencing (PTGS), a mechanism of plant viral defense that limits the accumulation of viral RNAs. Binds to short interfering RNAs (siRNAs) with high affinity. Acts as a molecular caliper to specifically select siRNAs based on the length of the duplex region of the RNA (By similarity). From Tomato bushy stunt virus (strain Cherry) (TBSV).
   3531..3707    +  polyA_signal   CaMV poly(A) signal: cauliflower mosaic virus polyadenylation signal
   4210..4551    +  promoter       CaMV 35S promoter: strong constitutive promoter from cauliflower mosaic virus
   4577..4601    +  protein_bind   attB1: mutant version of attB; recombination site for the Gateway® BP reaction BP Clonase™
   5012..5656    +  CDS            RAP2-13 (fragment): RA213_ARATH - Also known as ERF058. Experimental evidence at protein level: Swiss-Prot protein existence level 1. Probably acts as a transcriptional activator. Binds to the GCC-box pathogenesis-related promoter element. May be involved in the regulation of gene expression by stress factors and by components of stress signal transduction pathways (By similarity). From Arabidopsis thaliana (Mouse-ear cress).
   5673..5697    -  protein_bind   attB2: mutant version of attB; recombination site for the Gateway® BP reaction BP Clonase™
   5726..5815    +  CDS            3xHA: three tandem HA epitope tags
   5849..6101    +  terminator     NOS terminator: nopaline synthase terminator and poly(A) signal
   6530..6782    -  terminator     NOS terminator: nopaline synthase terminator and poly(A) signal
   6806..7234    -  CDS            nos (fragment): DHNO_AGRT7 - Protein inferred from homology: Swiss-Prot protein existence level 3. From Agrobacterium tumefaciens (strain T37).
   7250..8275    -  CDS            HygR: aminoglycoside phosphotransferase from E. coli; aph(4)-Ia; confers resistance to hygromycin
   8285..8629    -  promoter       CaMV 35S promoter: strong constitutive promoter from cauliflower mosaic virus
   8286..8332    -  promoter       minimal CaMV 35S promoter: minimal 35S promoter from cauliflower mosaic virus
   8767..8922    +  CDS            lacZα (fragment) (sequence partly withheld): LacZα fragment of β-galactosidase; lacZ fragment
   8920..9220    +  rep_origin     M13 ori (fragment) (sequence partly withheld): M13 bacteriophage origin of replication; arrow indicates direction of (+) strand synthesis
   9221..9351    +  CDS            lacI (fragment): lac repressor; lacI; The lac repressor binds to the lac operator to inhibit transcription in E. coli. This inhibition can be relieved by adding lactose or isopropyl-β-D-thiogalactopyranoside (IPTG).
   9405..9429    -  misc_feature   LB T-DNA repeat: left border repeat from nopaline C58 T-DNA
  10886..11005   -  CDS            tetR (fragment): TETR1_ECOLX - Experimental evidence at protein level: Swiss-Prot protein existence level 1. TetR is the repressor of the tetracycline resistance element; its N-terminal region forms a helix-turn-helix structure and binds DNA. Binding of tetracycline to TetR reduces the repressor affinity for the tetracycline resistance gene (tetA) promoter operator sites. From Escherichia coli.
  11025..12173   -  CDS            trfA: trans-acting replication protein that binds to and activates oriV
  12472..13266   -  CDS            KanR: aminoglycoside phosphotransferase; aphA-3; confers resistance to kanamycin
  13458..14225   +  mobile_element IS1: prokaryotic transposable element IS1
  14234..14383   -  CDS            satA (fragment): STA_BACSU - Also known as yyaR. Experimental evidence at protein level: Swiss-Prot protein existence level 1. Involved in resistance to streptothricin, a broad-spectrum antibiotic produced by streptomycetes. Detoxifies streptothricin via acetylation of the beta amino group of the first beta-lysyl moiety of streptothricin. From Bacillus subtilis (strain 168).
  14382..14576   -  CDS            satA (fragment): STA_BACSU - Also known as yyaR. Experimental evidence at protein level: Swiss-Prot protein existence level 1. Involved in resistance to streptothricin, a broad-spectrum antibiotic produced by streptomycetes. Detoxifies streptothricin via acetylation of the beta amino group of the first beta-lysyl moiety of streptothricin. From Bacillus subtilis (strain 168).
  14579..14854   -  CDS            klaC (fragment): KLAC_ECOLX - Also known as telB. Protein predicted: Swiss-Prot protein existence level 4. Belongs to the kla operon, which is associated with cryptic tellurite resistance, and IncW plasmid fertility inhibition. From Escherichia coli.
  14918..15549   -  rep_origin     oriV: incP origin of replication
