[The description below was written by a language model from this plasmid's Addgene catalogue record and pLannotate feature annotations shown in this document.]
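Description:
pGWB14-LYX007 is a plant expression binary vector built on the pGWB14 backbone for Agrobacterium-mediated transient or stable expression of a Nicotiana benthamiana transcription factor (gene model Niben101Scf03510g06011.1). It is a low-copy, broad-host-range plasmid. Replication relies on the IncP oriV together with the trfA replication protein, and an oriT with traJ allows mobilisation. Bacterial selection is by kanamycin (KanR). The backbone also carries remnants typical of this vector lineage, including fragments of tetracycline resistance genes, a partial ColE1-type origin and an IS1 element.

Between the nopaline-type right and left T-DNA borders, the feature table shows three plant expression units. The main cassette places the transcription factor coding sequence under the CaMV 35S promoter. It is flanked by attB1 and attB2 sites, although the record lists Gibson cloning as the method, and is followed by a 3xHA epitope tag and the NOS terminator, so the protein carries a C-terminal HA fusion. The annotation software matched part of the insert to the Arabidopsis AP2/ERF protein RAP2-13 (ERF058), which suggests the insert is an ERF-family factor, though the catalogue entry does not state the family. A second 35S-driven cassette, not mentioned in the catalogue fields, encodes the tomato bushy stunt virus P19 suppressor of RNA silencing with a CaMV poly(A) signal. P19 is commonly included to boost transgene expression in agroinfiltrated leaves. The third unit is a 35S-driven hygromycin resistance gene with a NOS terminator for selecting stably transformed plants. The HA tag permits antibody-based detection or pull-down of the expressed factor, but the record does not name a specific downstream application.
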