Addgene plasmid #126225: pGWB14-LYX007
Purpose: With a Nicotiana benthamiana transcription factor in PGWB14 backbone, for Agrobacterium mediated transient or stable expression corresponding transcription factor fused with a C-terminal HA tag.
Depositing lab: Silin Zhong. Depositing organization: Chinese University of Hong Kong.
Backbone
  Vector backbone: pGWB14
  Vector type: Plant Expression
  Selectable markers: Hygromycin
Growth in bacteria
  Bacterial resistance: Kanamycin, 50 μg/mL
  Growth temperature: 37°C
  Growth strain: DH5alpha
  Copy number: Low Copy
Gene/Insert
  Gene/Insert name: Niben101Scf03510g06011.1
  Species: Nicotiana benthamiana
  Promoter: CaMV 35S
  Tag / fusion protein: HA (C terminal on insert)
  Cloning method: Gibson Cloning
Terms and licenses: Academic/Nonprofit Terms; Industry Terms: Not Available to Industry
How to cite: pGWB14-LYX007 was a gift from Silin Zhong (Addgene plasmid # 126225 ; http://n2t.net/addgene:126225 ; RRID:Addgene_126225)
